Addgene plasmid #24369: pattB-DSCP-QF-sv40
Depositing lab: Liqun Luo. Depositing organization: Stanford University. Publication: The Q system: a repressible binary system for transgene expression, lineage tracing, and mosaic analysis. Potter CJ, Tasic B, Russler EV, Liang L, Luo L. Cell. 2010 Apr 30. 141(3):536-48. 10.1016/j.cell.2010.02.025 PubMed 20434990.
Backbone
  Vector backbone: pattB-DSCP-sv40
  Backbone size w/o insert (bp): 8300
  Vector type: Insect Expression
Growth in bacteria
  Bacterial resistance: Ampicillin, 100 μg/mL
  Growth temperature: 37°C
  Growth strain: DH5alpha
  Copy number: Unknown
Gene/Insert
  Gene/Insert name: QF
  Species: Neurospora crassa
  Insert size (bp): 2450
  Cloning method: Restriction Enzyme
  Sequencing primers: 5′ SV40pA-R; 3′ pCasper-F
Terms and licenses: Academic/Nonprofit Terms; Industry Terms: Not Available to Industry
Depositor comments: A newer version of this plasmid is now available - pattB-DSCP-QF#7-hsp70 www.addgene.org/46133 (Addgene plasmid # 46133)
How to cite: pattB-DSCP-QF-sv40 was a gift from Liqun Luo (Addgene plasmid # 24369 ; http://n2t.net/addgene:24369 ; RRID:Addgene_24369)
