[The description below was written by a language model from this plasmid's Addgene catalogue record and pLannotate feature annotations shown in this document.]
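Description:
pattB-DSCP-QF-sv40 is an insect-expression plasmid built for site-specific transgenesis in Drosophila, carrying the QF transcriptional activator of the Q binary expression system. It is maintained in E. coli through a high-copy ColE1/pUC-type origin and an ampicillin resistance gene (AmpR with its own promoter). It also retains cloning-vector remnants such as an f1 origin, lacZα, lacI and lac promoter/operator fragments, and flanking T7 and T3 promoters. For fly work, the plasmid carries a φC31 integrase attB site, which allows integration into genomic attP landing sites. A mini-white gene provides an eye-colour marker for identifying transformants. A single loxP site lies just downstream of mini-white.

The payload is the roughly 2.45 kb qa-1f (QF) coding sequence from Neurospora crassa. QF is a transcription factor that binds a 16-bp sequence upstream of the quinate-metabolism genes; in the Q system it activates reporters carrying these binding sites. The coding sequence is followed by an SV40 3′ region containing the small t intron, small t and large T antigen fragments, and the SV40 polyadenylation signal, which serves for transcript processing and termination. The plasmid and backbone names indicate a DSCP element upstream of QF, commonly understood as the Drosophila synthetic core promoter. It is not annotated in the feature table, although an unannotated gap between loxP and the QF start could hold it. A minimal promoter of this kind would suit insertion of enhancer fragments to direct QF expression, but the record does not state this use explicitly. The depositor notes that a newer version with a modified QF and an hsp70 terminator is now available.
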