Features (pLannotate 1.2.2; 21 found; start..end, strand, type, name):
      4..432     +  rep_origin     f1 ori (sequence partly withheld): f1 bacteriophage origin of replication; arrow indicates direction of (+) strand synthesis
    463..620     -  CDS            lacZα (fragment): LacZα fragment of β-galactosidase; lacZ fragment
    623..641     +  promoter       T7 promoter: promoter for bacteriophage T7 RNA polymerase
    666..4802    +  gene           mini-white: white; This modified version of the white gene lacks part of the first intron.
   4809..4842    -  protein_bind   loxP: Cre-mediated recombination occurs in the 8-bp core sequence (GCATACAT). Cre recombinase
   5035..7482    +  CDS            qa-1f: QA1F_NEUCR - Protein predicted: Swiss-Prot protein existence level 4. Transcription activation of genes for enzymes and proteins of quinate metabolism by binding to a 16 base-pair sequence (consensus 5'- GGRTAARYRYTTAYCC-3') in front of each Qa genes. From Neurospora crassa (strain ATCC 24698 / 74-OR23-1A / CBS 708.71 / DSM 1257 / FGSC 987).
   7497..7571    +  CDS            small t antigen (fragment): SV40 (simian virus 40) small t antigen
   7573..7638    +  intron         small t intron: SV40 (simian virus 40) small t antigen intron
   7768..7788    +  CDS            SV40 NLS: nuclear localization signal of SV40 (simian virus 40) large T antigen
   7795..7929    +  CDS            LT_POVHA (fragment): Protein inferred from homology: Swiss-Prot protein existence level 3. Isoform large T antigen is a key early protein essential for both driving viral replication and inducing cellular transformation. Plays a role in viral genome replication by driving entry of quiescent cells into the cell cycle and by autoregulating the synthesis of viral early mRNA. Displays highly oncogenic activities by corrupting the host cellular checkpoint mechanisms that guard cell division and the transcription, replication, and repair of DNA. Participates in the modulation of cellular gene expression preceeding viral
   7954..8037    +  CDS            large T antigen (fragment): large T antigen from SV40 (simian virus 40)
   8060..8194    +  polyA_signal   SV40 poly(A) signal: SV40 polyadenylation signal
   8256..8325    +  protein_bind   attB: attB site for the φC31 integrase (Groth et al., 2000) phage φC31 integrase
   8544..8562    -  promoter       T3 promoter: promoter for bacteriophage T3 RNA polymerase
   8605..8627    -  protein_bind   lac operator (fragment): The lac repressor binds to the lac operator to inhibit transcription in E. coli. This inhibition can be relieved by adding lactose or isopropyl-β-D-thiogalactopyranoside (IPTG). lac repressor encoded by lacI
   8631..8661    -  promoter       lac promoter: promoter for the E. coli lac operon
   8676..8697    -  protein_bind   CAP binding site: CAP binding activates transcription in the presence of cAMP. E. coli catabolite activator protein
   8710..8802    -  CDS            lacI (fragment): lac repressor; lacI; The lac repressor binds to the lac operator to inhibit transcription in E. coli. This inhibition can be relieved by adding lactose or isopropyl-β-D-thiogalactopyranoside (IPTG).
   8985..9573    -  rep_origin     ori: high-copy-number ColE1/pMB1/pBR322/pUC origin of replication
   9744..10604   -  CDS            AmpR: β-lactamase; bla; confers resistance to ampicillin, carbenicillin, and related antibiotics
  10605..10709   -  promoter       AmpR promoter: bla
>Addgene plasmid #24369 | pattB-DSCP-QF-sv40 | depositor full sequence | sequence record 11400 | Author sequence
CTG
[124 nt withheld, positions 4-127]
C
[91 nt withheld, positions 129-219]
A
[49 nt withheld, positions 221-269]
CCTTTGACGTTGGAGTCCACGTTCTTT
[37 nt withheld, positions 297-333]
ACCCTATCTCGGTCTATTCTTTTGATTTATAAGGGATTTTGCCGATTTCGGCCTATTGGTTAAAAAATGA
GCTGATTTAACAAAAATTTAACGCGAATTTTAACAAAATATTAACGCTTACAATTTCCATTCGCCATTCA
GGCTGCGCAACTGTTGGGAAGGGCGATCGGTGCGGGCCTCTTCGCTATTACGCCAGCTGGCGAAAGGGGG
ATGTGCTGCAAGGCGATTAAGTTGGGTAACGCCAGGGTTTTCCCAGTCACGACGTTGTAAAACGACGGCC
AGTGAATTGTAATACGACTCACTATAGGGCGAATTGGGTACGTACCGGGCCCCTAGTATGTATGTAAGTT
AATAAAACCCATTTTTGCGGAAAGTAGATAAAAAAAACATTTTTTTTTTTTACTGCACTGGATATCATTG
AACTTATCTGATCAGTTTTAAATTTACTTCGATCCAAGGGTATTTGATGTACCAGGTTCTTTCGATTACC
TCTCACTCAAAATGACATTCCACTCAAAGTCAGCGCTGTTTGCCTCCTTCTCTGTCCACAGAAATATCGC
CGTCTCTTTCGCCGCTGCGTCCGCTATCTCTTTCGCCACCGTTTGTAGCGTTACGTAGCGTCAATGTCCG
CCTTCAGTTGCATTTTGTCAGCGGTTTCGTGACGAAGCTCCAAGCGGTTTACGCCATCAATTAAACACAA
AGTGCTGTGCCAAAACTCCTCTCGCTTCTTATTTTTGTTTGTTTTTTGAGTGATTGGGGTGGTGATTGGT
TTTGGGTGGGTAAGCAGGGGAAAGTGTGAAAAATCCCGGCAATGGGCCAAGAGGATCAGGAGCTATTAAT
TCGCGGAGGCAGCAAACACCCATCTGCCGAGCATCTGAACAATGTGAGTAGTACATGTGCATACATCTTA
AGTTCACTTGATCTATAGGAACTGCGATTGCAACATCAAATTGTCTGCGGCGTGAGAACTGCGACCCACA
AAAATCCCAAACCGCAATTGCACAAACAAATAGTGACACGAAACAGATTATTCTGGTAGCTGTTCTCGCT
ATATAAGACAATTTTTGAGATCATATCATGATCAAGACATCTAAAGGCATTCATTTTCGACTATATTCTT
TTTTACAAAAAATATAACAACCAGATATTTTAAGCTGATCCTAGATGCACAAAAAATAAATAAAAGTATA
AACCTACTTCGTAGGATACTTCGGGGTACTTTTTGTTCGGGGTTAGATGAGCATAACGCTTGTAGTTGAT
ATTTGAGATCCCCTATCATTGCAGGGTGACAGCGGAGCGGCTTCGCAGAGCTGCATTAACCAGGGCTTCG
GGCAGGCCAAAAACTACGGCACGCTCCGGCCACCCAGTCCGCCGGAGGACTCCGGTTCAGGGAGCGGCCA
ACTAGCCGAGAACCTCACCTATGCCTGGCACAATATGGACATCTTTGGGGCGGTCAATCAGCCGGGCTCC
GGATGGCGGCAGCTGGTCAACCGGACACGCGGACTATTCTGCAACGAGCGACACATACCGGCGCCCAGGA
AACATTTGCTCAAGAACGGTGAGTTTCTATTCGCAGTCGGCTGATCTGTGTGAAATCTTAATAAAGGGTC
CAATTACCAATTTGAAACTCAGTTTGCGGCGTGGCCTATCCGGGCGAACTTTTGGCCGTGATGGGCAGTT
CCGGTGCCGGAAAGACGACCCTGCTGAATGCCCTTGCCTTTCGATCGCCGCAGGGCATCCAAGTATCGCC
ATCCGGGATGCGACTGCTCAATGGCCAACCTGTGGACGCCAAGGAGATGCAGGCCAGGTGCGCCTATGTC
CAGCAGGATGACCTCTTTATCGGCTCCCTAACGGCCAGGGAACACCTGATTTTCCAGGCCATGGTGCGGA
TGCCACGACATCTGACCTATCGGCAGCGAGTGGCCCGCGTGGATCAGGTGATCCAGGAGCTTTCGCTCAG
CAAATGTCAGCACACGATCATCGGTGTGCCCGGCAGGGTGAAAGGTCTGTCCGGCGGAGAAAGGAAGCGT
CTGGCATTCGCCTCCGAGGCACTAACCGATCCGCCGCTTCTGATCTGCGATGAGCCCACCTCCGGACTGG
ACTCATTTACCGCCCACAGCGTCGTCCAGGTGCTGAAGAAGCTGTCGCAGAAGGGCAAGACCGTCATCCT
GACCATTCATCAGCCGTCTTCCGAGCTGTTTGAGCTCTTTGACAAGATCCTTCTGATGGCCGAGGGCAGG
GTAGCTTTCTTGGGCACTCCCAGCGAAGCCGTCGACTTCTTTTCCTAGTGAGTTCGATGTGTTTATTAAG
GGTATCTAGCATTACATTACATCTCAACTCCTATCCAGCGTGGGTGCCCAGTGTCCTACCAACTACAATC
CGGCGGACTTTTACGTACAGGTGTTGGCCGTTGTGCCCGGACGGGAGATCGAGTCCCGTGATCGGATCGC
CAAGATATGCGACAATTTTGCTATTAGCAAAGTAGCCCGGGATATGGAGCAGTTGTTGGCCACCAAAAAT
TTGGAGAAGCCACTGGAGCAGCCGGAGAATGGGTACACCTACAAGGCCACCTGGTTCATGCAGTTCCGGG
CGGTCCTGTGGCGATCCTGGCTGTCGGTGCTCAAGGAACCACTCCTCGTAAAAGTGCGACTTATTCAGAC
AACGGTGAGTGGTTCCAGTGGAAACAAATGATATAACGCTTACAATTCTTGGAAACAAATTCGCTAGATT
TTAGTTAGAATTGCCTGATTCCACACCCTTCTTAGTTTTTTTCAATGAGATGTATAGTTTATAGTTTTGC
AGAAAATAAATAAATTTCATTTAACTCGCGAACATGTTGAAGATATGAATATTAATGAGATGCGAGTAAC
ATTTTAATTTGCAGATGGTTGCCATCTTGATTGGCCTCATCTTTTTGGGCCAACAACTCACGCAAGTGGG
CGTGATGAATATCAACGGAGCCATCTTCCTCTTCCTGACCAACATGACCTTTCAAAACGTCTTTGCCACG
ATAAATGTAAGTCTTGTTTAGAATACATTTGCATATTAATAATTTACTAACTTTCTAATGAATCGATTCG
ATTTAGGTGTTCACCTCAGAGCTGCCAGTTTTTATGAGGGAGGCCCGAAGTCGACTTTATCGCTGTGACA
CATACTTTCTGGGCAAAACGATTGCCGAATTACCGCTTTTTCTCACAGTGCCACTGGTCTTCACGGCGAT
TGCCTATCCGATGATCGGACTGCGGGCCGGAGTGCTGCACTTCTTCAACTGCCTGGCGCTGGTCACTCTG
GTGGCCAATGTGTCAACGTCCTTCGGATATCTAATATCCTGCGCCAGCTCCTCGACCTCGATGGCGCTGT
CTGTGGGTCCGCCGGTTATCATACCATTCCTGCTCTTTGGCGGCTTCTTCTTGAACTCGGGCTCGGTGCC
AGTATACCTCAAATGGTTGTCGTACCTCTCATGGTTCCGTTACGCCAACGAGGGTCTGCTGATTAACCAA
TGGGCGGACGTGGAGCCGGGCGAAATTAGCTGCACATCGTCGAACACCACGTGCCCCAGTTCGGGCAAGG
TCATCCTGGAGACGCTTAACTTCTCCGCCGCCGATCTGCCGCTGGACTACGTGGGTCTGGCCATTCTCAT
CGTGAGCTTCCGGGTGCTCGCATATCTGGCTCTAAGACTTCGGGCCCGACGCAAGGAGTAGCCGACATAT
ATCCGAAATAACTGCTTGTTTTTTTTTTTTACCATTATTACCATCGTGTTTACTGTTTATTGCCCCCTCA
AAAAGCTAATGTAATTATATTTGTGCCAATAAAAACAAGATATGACCTATAGAATACAAGTATTTCCCCT
TCGAACATCCCCACAAGTAGACTTTGGATTTGTCTTCTAACCAAAAGACTTACACACCTGCATACCTTAC
ATCAAAAACTCGTTTATCGCTACATAAAACACCGGGATATATTTTTTATATACATACTTTTCAAATCGCG
CGCCCTCTTCATAATTCACCTCCACCACACCACGTTTCGTAGTTGCTCTTTCGCTGTCTCCCACCCGCTC
TCCGCAACACATTCACCTTTTGTTCGACGACCTTGGAGCGACTGTCGTTAGTTCCGCGCGATTCGGTTCG
CTCAAATGGTTCCGAGTGGTTCATTTCGTCTCAATAGAAATTAGTAATAAATATTTGTATGTACAATTTA
TTTGCTCCAATATATTTGTATATATTTCCCTCACAGCTATATTTATTCTAATTTAATATTATGACTTTTT
AAGGTAATTTTTTGTGACCTGTTCGGAGTGATTAGCGTTACAATTTGAACTGAAAGTGACATCCAGTGTT
TGTTCCTTGTGTAGATGCATCTCAAAAAAATGGTGGGCATAATAGTGTTGTTTATATATATCAAAAATAA
CAACTATAATAATAAGAATACATTTAATTTAGAAAATGCTTGGATTTCACTGGAACTAGGCTAGCATAAC
TTCGTATAATGTATGCTATACGAAGTTATGCTAGCGGATCCGGGAATTGGGAATTCGAGCTCGCCCGGGG
ATCGAGCGCAGCGGTATAAAAGGGCGCGGGGTGGCTGAGAGCATCAGTTGTGAATGAATGTTCGAGCCGA
GCAGACGTGCCGCTGCCTTCGTTAATATCCTTTGAATAAGCCAACTTTGAATCACAAGACGCATACCAAA
CCAATTCCAACATGCCGCCTAAACGCAAGACACTCAATGCCGCTGCCGAAGCCAATGCCCACGCTGATGG
CCATGCTGATGGCAATGCTGATGGTCATGTCGCTAACACTGCAGCAAGCAGCAACAACGCCCGTTTTGCG
GACTTGACCAACATTGACACACCCGGCCTCGGCCCTACCACGACGACGTTACTTGTCGAGCCCGCTCGTT
CGAAACGCCAGAGAGTCTCGAGGGCCTGTGATCAGTGTCGAGCTGCACGTGAAAAGTGTGATGGAATCCA
GCCGGCTTGCTTCCCCTGTGTGTCGCAGGGCCGGTCGTGTACCTACCAGGCCAGTCCCAAGAAGCGAGGA
GTCCAGACGGGCTACATCCGCACTCTCGAACTGGCTCTGGCTTGGATGTTCGAGAACGTTGCCCGCAGCG
AGGACGCCCTCCACAATCTTTTGGTCCGTGATGCTGGCCAGGGCAGCGCTCTCCTGGTCGGCAAAGACTC
GCCTGCTGCAGAACGCCTGCATGCAAGATGGGCGACGAGTCGAGTCAACAAAAGCATCACCCGTCTTCTC
TCAGGTCAGGCCGCACAAGATCCATCTGAAGACGGCCAATCCCCGTCCGAAGACATAAATGTCCAAGATG
CCGGGGCAAAGACATCCGACTTCCCTCATGCGCCTCACTTGACTTTCTCGGCGCCTAAGTCTAGTACAGC
TGAGACACGCACTCTACCAGGCCCGGTCCGACCACCTATTTCGGCAAACACCCTGGAAAACAACCTTCAG
CCAGATGGTACCGGGATAGGGAAGCTACCACCCAATCATTGGCGCCTGCTGGATATCTACTTTTCCTACA
CGCATTCTTGGCTCCCTATCCTCGAGAAGAAAGACATGTACCAAGCATTGTACCAGTACTCTGAACAAGG
CTCGTTGCTTCCCTCTGCGAATGTCGAGTCTGGCGTTCATGCCGAGCTCTGGAGCGCGCTCGCCCTGGCG
TCCTTCCAGGCTGCTGCTACTGCTGCATCGAGTGCTACGGGTCCAGCTTCAGCTGCTCATGGCCATGACA
ATGCCATCAATCCTTCACCTGCAGACATATCTGACACAGCCCGAAAGCTCATACCTTTGGAAAGCGGGCC
GTTCCAGGTTCAGCACTGCAGAGCGTTGCTGCTTCTTTGTCTCGTAAGCCTTGGGCGGGATGATTGGGAG
TCTGCTTGGTTGCTGGTTGGCTTTGCGGTCCGCGTCCTACTTGTTGTTCGCACCCAGTTGCCTCCTGATG
ATGACCGGCCACGACCAAGAATGCGTGCGCTGCTCGTCGCGTGCTTCATCGTGGATACCATTGTGTCTAT
GAGACACAACGTGCCGGCCCATCTCAAGCCAGACGACATTGCGGATCTGCCGTTACCTGAAGACGGTCAA
GATCAATGGGAGCCGTGGACACCATGTGAGGGCTTAGGCGGTGAACACACCATGCTGCAAATGTTGAGGA
ACCCGGCATACCCTTTAAGCACATTCAACCACCTATATGGCGTGACCAAGCTGGTTGCTTTGGAGCTTCT
GCCAAGAATACGAACATCTTCACAGAACGCTCCCTTGGAGTTCAGGTCGCGGTTGCAGCAGGTAATCGGC
CACAATTCTCCCTTCAGCGTCTTTGTCCTTTCCCAGGATACAGCATCGGCTTTTGTGCCTACTGCATACC
TTACCCGTACCGTTTATTTATGGGCAGCTGCCTTTTCTGAGCCTCTCAACGAACACTACTCGCATCTTCT
GATCGAAACTCTTGATCAGTATCAGAAGCGGTTTGGTACATATGCAATCCCACCTCTGATCCCTTCTCTT
CTAGACTCCCTTCTTGCTTTAAAGAAACAATCACATTCTTCAGAGCGGCATCGAAGGCACTTGGAAGAGC
TTTTCCCCGCCTACTCCTCCATTTGGCCTCGGGGAGGCCGACACAGCAATACTGGCCTCCAACCCATACG
ACAACTTGAGCTTCCGCCGACTGCGACTGCCACTGCAAGTATCATGCCCCATGTCATGGAACAGCCCCTG
TCAACGTCAATAAATCCGGTCAATGATCGGTTTAATGGAATACCGAATCCTACCCCCTACAATAGCGATG
CGGCCCTAGACGCAATTACTCAAACCAATGACTACGGATCAGTCAATACCCATGGCATTCTCAGTACATA
TCCACCACCTGCCACCCACTTGAACGAGGCCTCGGTGGCCCTTGCGCCTGGAGGTGCTCCTCCCAGACCA
CCCCCGCCATACGTTGATAGTACAACGAACCATCCTCCTTACCATAGTAACCTCGTCCCCATGGCCAATT
TCGGATATTCGACTGTAGACTATGATGCGATGGTGGATGATCTGGCATCGATCGAGTACACGGATGCGGT
TGACGTTGATCCGCAGTTCATGACGAACCTCGGGTTTGTCCCAGGGTGTAATTTTAGCGATATCAACACG
TATGAGCAATAGGACGTCTAGAGGATCTTTGTGAAGGAACCTTACTTCTGTGGTGTGACATAATTGGACA
AACTACCTACAGAGATTTAAAGCTCTAAGGTAAATATAAAATTTTTAAGTGTATAATGTGTTAAACTACT
GATTCTAATTGTTTGTGTATTTTAGATTCCAACCTATGGAACTGATGAATGGGAGCAGTGGTGGAATGCC
TTTAATGAGGAAAACCTGTTTTGCTCAGAAGAAATGCCATCTAGTGATGATGAGGCTACTGCTGACTCTC
AACATTCTACTCCTCCAAAAAAGAAGAGAAAGGTAGAAGACCCCAAGGACTTTCCTTCAGAATTGCTAAG
TTTTTTGAGTCATGCTGTGTTTAGTAATAGAACTCTTGCTTGCTTTGCTATTTACACCACAAAGGAAAAA
GCTGCACTGCTATACAAGAAAATTATGGAAAAATATTTGATGTATAGTGCCTTGACTAGAGATCATAATC
AGCCATACCACATTTGTAGAGGTTTTACTTGCTTTAAAAAACCTCCCACACCTCCCCCTGAACCTGAAAC
ATAAAATGAATGCAATTGTTGTTGTTAACTTGTTTATTGCAGCTTATAATGGTTACAAATAAAGCAATAG
CATCACAAATTTCACAAATAAAGCATTTTTTTCACTGCATTCTAGTTGTGGTTTGTCCAAACTCATCAAT
GTATCTTATCATGTCTGGATCGGATCTGCGGCCGCGGCTCGAGGGTACCTCTAGAACTAGTGTCGACGAT
GTAGGTCACGGTCTCGAAGCCGCGGTGCGGGTGCCAGGGCGTGCCCTTGGGCTCCCCGGGCGCGTACTCC
ACCTCACCCATCTGGTCCATCATGATGAACGGGTCGAGGTGGCGGTAGTTGATCCCGGCGAACGCGCGGC
GCACCGGGAAGCCCTCGCCCTCGAAACCGCTGGGCGCGGTGGTCACGGTGAGCACGGGACGTGCGACGGC
GTCGGCGGGTGCGGATACGCGGGGCAGCGTCAGCGGGTTCTCGACGGTCACGGCGGGCATGTCGACACTA
GTTCTAGCCAGCTTTTGTTCCCTTTAGTGAGGGTTAATTTCGAGCTTGGCGTAATCATGGTCATAGCTGT
TTCCTGTGTGAAATTGTTATCCGCTCACAATTCCACACAACATACGAGCCGGAAGCATAAAGTGTAAAGC
CTGGGGTGCCTAATGAGTGAGCTAACTCACATTAATTGCGTTGCGCTCACTGCCCGCTTTCCAGTCGGGA
AACCTGTCGTGCCAGCTGCATTAATGAATCGGCCAACGCGCGGGGAGAGGCGGTTTGCGTATTGGGCGCT
CTTCCGCTTCCTCGCTCACTGACTCGCTGCGCTCGGTCGTTCGGCTGCGGCGAGCGGTATCAGCTCACTC
AAAGGCGGTAATACGGTTATCCACAGAATCAGGGGATAACGCAGGAAAGAACATGTGAGCAAAAGGCCAG
CAAAAGGCCAGGAACCGTAAAAAGGCCGCGTTGCTGGCGTTTTTCCATAGGCTCCGCCCCCCTGACGAGC
ATCACAAAAATCGACGCTCAAGTCAGAGGTGGCGAAACCCGACAGGACTATAAAGATACCAGGCGTTTCC
CCCTGGAAGCTCCCTCGTGCGCTCTCCTGTTCCGACCCTGCCGCTTACCGGATACCTGTCCGCCTTTCTC
CCTTCGGGAAGCGTGGCGCTTTCTCATAGCTCACGCTGTAGGTATCTCAGTTCGGTGTAGGTCGTTCGCT
CCAAGCTGGGCTGTGTGCACGAACCCCCCGTTCAGCCCGACCGCTGCGCCTTATCCGGTAACTATCGTCT
TGAGTCCAACCCGGTAAGACACGACTTATCGCCACTGGCAGCAGCCACTGGTAACAGGATTAGCAGAGCG
AGGTATGTAGGCGGTGCTACAGAGTTCTTGAAGTGGTGGCCTAACTACGGCTACACTAGAAGGACAGTAT
TTGGTATCTGCGCTCTGCTGAAGCCAGTTACCTTCGGAAAAAGAGTTGGTAGCTCTTGATCCGGCAAACA
AACCACCGCTGGTAGCGGTGGTTTTTTTGTTTGCAAGCAGCAGATTACGCGCAGAAAAAAAGGATCTCAA
GAAGATCCTTTGATCTTTTCTACGGGGTCTGACGCTCAGTGGAACGAAAACTCACGTTAAGGGATTTTGG
TCATGAGATTATCAAAAAGGATCTTCACCTAGATCCTTTTAAATTAAAAATGAAGTTTTAAATCAATCTA
AAGTATATATGAGTAAACTTGGTCTGACAGTTACCAATGCTTAATCAGTGAGGCACCTATCTCAGCGATC
TGTCTATTTCGTTCATCCATAGTTGCCTGACTCCCCGTCGTGTAGATAACTACGATACGGGAGGGCTTAC
CATCTGGCCCCAGTGCTGCAATGATACCGCGAGACCCACGCTCACCGGCTCCAGATTTATCAGCAATAAA
CCAGCCAGCCGGAAGGGCCGAGCGCAGAAGTGGTCCTGCAACTTTATCCGCCTCCATCCAGTCTATTAAT
TGTTGCCGGGAAGCTAGAGTAAGTAGTTCGCCAGTTAATAGTTTGCGCAACGTTGTTGCCATTGCTACAG
GCATCGTGGTGTCACGCTCGTCGTTTGGTATGGCTTCATTCAGCTCCGGTTCCCAACGATCAAGGCGAGT
TACATGATCCCCCATGTTGTGCAAAAAAGCGGTTAGCTCCTTCGGTCCTCCGATCGTTGTCAGAAGTAAG
TTGGCCGCAGTGTTATCACTCATGGTTATGGCAGCACTGCATAATTCTCTTACTGTCATGCCATCCGTAA
GATGCTTTTCTGTGACTGGTGAGTACTCAACCAAGTCATTCTGAGAATAGTGTATGCGGCGACCGAGTTG
CTCTTGCCCGGCGTCAATACGGGATAATACCGCGCCACATAGCAGAACTTTAAAAGTGCTCATCATTGGA
AAACGTTCTTCGGGGCGAAAACTCTCAAGGATCTTACCGCTGTTGAGATCCAGTTCGATGTAACCCACTC
GTGCACCCAACTGATCTTCAGCATCTTTTACTTTCACCAGCGTTTCTGGGTGAGCAAAAACAGGAAGGCA
AAATGCCGCAAAAAAGGGAATAAGGGCGACACGGAAATGTTGAATACTCATACTCTTCCTTTTTCAATAT
TATTGAAGCATTTATCAGGGTTATTGTCTCATGAGCGGATACATATTTGAATGTATTTAGAAAAATAAAC
AAATAGGGGTTCCGCGCACATTTCCCCGAAAAGTGCCAC
