>Addgene plasmid #24369 | pattB-DSCP-QF-sv40 | addgene partial sequence | sequence record 30141 | 24369 with SV40pA-R
TTAACAACAACAATTGCATTCATTTTATGTTTCAGGTTCAGGGGGAGGTGTGGGAGGTTTTTTAAAGCAA
GTAAAACCTCTACAAATGTGGTATGGCTGATTATGATCTCTAGTCAAGGCACTATACATCAAATATTTTT
CCATAATTTTCTTGTATAGCAGTGCAGCTTTTTCCTTTGTGGTGTAAATAGCAAAGCAAGCAAGAGTTCT
ATTACTAAACACAGCATGACTCAAAAAACTTAGCAATTCTGAAGGAAAGTCCTTGGGGTCTTCTACCTTT
CTCTTCTTTTTTGGAGGAGTAGAATGTTGAGAGTCAGCAGTAGCCTCATCATCACTAGATGGCATTTCTT
CTGAGCAAAACAGGTTTTCCTCATTAAAGGCATTCCACCACTGCTCCCATTCATCAGTTCCATAGGTTGG
AATCTAAAATACACAAACAATTAGAATCAGTAGTTTAACACATTATACACTTAAAAATTTTATATTTACC
TTAGAGCTTTAAATCTCTGTAGGTAGTTTGTCCAATTATGTCACACCACAGAAGTAAGGTTCCTTCACAA
AGATCCTCTAGACGTCCTATTGCTCATACGTGTTGATATCGCTAAAATTACACCCTGGGACAAACCCGAG
GTTCGTCATGAACTGCGGATCAACGTCAACCGCATCCGTGTACTCGATCGATGCCAGATCATCCACCATC
GCATCATAGTCTACAGTCGAATATCCGAAATTGGCCATGGGGACGAGGTTACTATGGTAAGGAGGATGGT
TCGTTGTACTATCAACGTATGGCGGGGGTGGTCTGGGAGGAGCACCTCCAGGCGCAAGGGCCACCGAGGC
CTCGTTCAAGTGGGTGGCAGGTGGTGGATATGTACTGAGAATGCCAT
