>Addgene plasmid #24369 | pattB-DSCP-QF-sv40 | addgene partial sequence | sequence record 30142 | 24369 with QF-rev (GGACTGGCCTGGTAGGTACA)
CCGGCTGGATTCCATCACACTTTTCACGTGCAGCTCGACACTGATCACAGGCCCTCGAGACTCTCTGGCG
TTTCGAACGAGCGGGCTCGACAAGTAACGTCGTCGTGGTAGGGCCGAGGCCGGGTGTGTCAATGTTGGTC
AAGTCCGCAAAACGGGCGTTGTTGCTGCTTGCTGCAGTGTTAGCGACATGACCATCAGCATTGCCATCAG
CATGGCCATCAGCGTGGGCATTGGCTTCGGCAGCGGCATTGAGTGTCTTGCGTTTAGGCGGCATGTTGGA
ATTGGTTTGGTATGCGTCTTGTGATTCAAAGTTGGCTTATTCAAAGGATATTAACGAAGGCAGCGGCACG
TCTGCTCGGCTCGAACATTCATTCACAACTGATGCTCTCAGCCACCCCGCGCCCTTTTATACCGCTGCGC
TCGATCCCCGGGCGAGCTCGAATTCCCAATTCCCGGATCCGCTAGCATAACTTCGTATAGCATACATTAT
ACGAAGTTATGCTAGCCTAGTTCCAGTGAAATCCAAGCATTTTCTAAATTAAATGTATTCTTATTATTAT
AGTTGTTATTTTTGATATATATAAACAACACTATTATGCCCACCATTTTTTTGAGATGCATCTACACAAG
GAACAAACACTGGATGTCACTTTCAGTTCAAATTGTAACGCTAATCACTCCGAACAGGTCACAAAAAATT
ACCTTAAAAAGTCATAATATTAAATTAGAATAAATATAGCTGTGAGGGAAATATATACAAATATATTGGA
GCAAATAAATTGTACATACAAATATTTATTACTAATTTCTATTGAGACGAAATGAACCACTCGGAACCAT
TTGAGCGAACCGATCG
